Addgene plasmid #242195: AAV Syn-FLEX-coca-5HT3-IRES-mCherry
Purpose: Cre-dependent AAV vector for cocaine-gated chemogenetic cation channel
Depositing lab: Scott Sternson. Depositing organization: University of California, San Diego (UCSD). Publication: Cocaine chemogenetics blunts drug-seeking by synthetic physiology. Gomez JL, Magnus CJ, Bonaventura J, Solis O, Curry FP, Levinstein MR, Budinich RC, Carlton ML, Ventriglia EN, Lam S, Wang L, Schoenborn I, Dunne W, Michaelides M, Sternson SM. Nature. 2025 Aug 27. doi: 10.1038/s41586-025-09427-8. PubMed 40866713.
Backbone
  Vector backbone: AAV Syn FLEX rev IRES mcherry
  Backbone size w/o insert (bp): 5464
  Total vector size (bp): 7615
  Vector type: Mammalian Expression, AAV
Growth in bacteria
  Bacterial resistance: Ampicillin, 100 μg/mL
  Growth temperature: 37°C
  Growth strain: NEB Stable
  Copy number: High Copy
Gene/Insert
  Gene/Insert name: Syn-FLEX-coca-5HT3-IRES-mCherry (alt name: Htr3a)
  Species: M. musculus (mouse)
  Insert size (bp): 2151
  Mutation: L141G G175K Y210F Y217F
  Entrez Gene: Htr3a (a.k.a. 5-HT3, 5-HT3A, 5-HT3R)
  Promoter: Synapsin
  Cloning method: Restriction Enzyme; 5′ cloning site NheI (not destroyed); 3′ cloning site NotI (not destroyed)
  Sequencing primers: 5′ gtaagtatcaaggttacaag; 3′ ctgacaacgggccacaactc
Terms and licenses: Academic/Nonprofit Terms; Industry Terms: Not Available to Industry
How to cite: AAV Syn-FLEX-coca-5HT3-IRES-mCherry was a gift from Scott Sternson (Addgene plasmid # 242195 ; http://n2t.net/addgene:242195 ; RRID:Addgene_242195)
