[The description below was written by a language model from this plasmid's Addgene catalogue record and pLannotate feature annotations shown in this document.]
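Description:
AAV Syn-FLEX-coca-5HT3-IRES-mCherry is an AAV transfer plasmid of about 7.6 kb for Cre-dependent, neuron-specific expression of a cocaine-gated chemogenetic cation channel. It is propagated in E. coli through a high-copy ColE1/pUC-type origin with ampicillin selection (AmpR under its own promoter), and it also carries an f1 origin. The short lacI, lacZα and SV40 large T antigen fragments in the annotation are backbone remnants rather than functional parts. The expression cassette lies between two AAV2 inverted terminal repeats, which allow it to be packaged into recombinant AAV particles.

Between the ITRs, a human synapsin I promoter fragment followed by a chimeric β-globin/immunoglobulin intron drives transcription on the minus strand of the record, and the WPRE sits downstream on that strand to enhance transcript expression. An SV40 poly(A) signal lies beyond the WPRE, although it is annotated on the plus strand. The payload runs on the opposite strand from the promoter. It consists of a coding sequence annotated as mouse Htr3a (the 5-HT3A serotonin-gated cation channel), an EMCV IRES and mCherry, and it is flanked on each side by a loxP and lox2272 pair in opposing orientations. This is a FLEX (double-floxed inverted) switch. Without Cre the coding sequence is antisense and silent, whereas Cre recombination inverts it and locks it into the sense orientation. A single bicistronic transcript then yields the channel and, through the IRES, mCherry as a marker of expressing cells.

The catalogue lists the mutations L141G, G175K, Y210F and Y217F but does not explain their roles or numbering. The stated purpose implies an engineered channel that responds to cocaine, and the associated publication used such tools to blunt drug seeking.
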