Features (pLannotate 1.2.2; 20 found; start..end, strand, type, name):
      1..589     +  rep_origin     ori: high-copy-number ColE1/pMB1/pBR322/pUC origin of replication
    772..828     +  CDS            lacI (fragment): lac repressor; lacI; The lac repressor binds to the lac operator to inhibit transcription in E. coli. This inhibition can be relieved by adding lactose or isopropyl-β-D-thiogalactopyranoside (IPTG).
    822..955     -  repeat_region  AAV2 ITR: inverted terminal repeat of adeno-associated virus serotype 2 inverted
   1026..1094    +  CDS            large T antigen (fragment): large T antigen from SV40 (simian virus 40)
   1117..1238    +  polyA_signal   SV40 poly(A) signal: SV40 polyadenylation signal
   1315..1903    -  misc_feature   WPRE: woodchuck hepatitis virus posttranscriptional regulatory element
   1971..2004    -  protein_bind   loxP: Cre-mediated recombination occurs in the 8-bp core sequence (GCATACAT). Cre recombinase
   2075..2108    -  protein_bind   lox2272: Cre-mediated recombination occurs in the 8-bp core sequence (GGATACTT). lox2272 sites are compatible with each other, but incompatible with loxP or loxN sites (Lee and Saito, 1988). Cre recombinase
   2151..3563    +  CDS            Htr3a: 5HT3A_MOUSE - Also known as 5ht3, Htr3. Experimental evidence at protein level: Swiss-Prot protein existence level 1. This is one of the several different receptors for 5- hydroxytryptamine (serotonin), a biogenic hormone that functions as a neurotransmitter, a hormone, and a mitogen. This receptor is a ligand- gated ion channel, which when activated causes fast, depolarizing responses in neurons. It is a cation-specific, but otherwise relatively nonselective, ion channel. From Mus musculus (Mouse).
   3599..4183    +  misc_feature   IRES2: internal ribosome entry site (IRES) of the encephalomyocarditis virus (EMCV)
   4195..4902    +  CDS            mCherry: monomeric derivative of DsRed fluorescent protein (Shaner et al., 2004) mammalian codon-optimized
   4916..4949    +  protein_bind   loxP: Cre-mediated recombination occurs in the 8-bp core sequence (GCATACAT). Cre recombinase
   5012..5045    +  protein_bind   lox2272: Cre-mediated recombination occurs in the 8-bp core sequence (GGATACTT). lox2272 sites are compatible with each other, but incompatible with loxP or loxN sites (Lee and Saito, 1988). Cre recombinase
   5066..5198    -  intron         chimeric intron: chimera between introns from human β-globin and immunoglobulin heavy chain genes
   5291..5688    -  promoter       hSyn promoter (fragment): human synapsin I promoter; confers neuron-specific expression (Kügler et al., 2003)
   5797..5929    +  repeat_region  AAV2 ITR (fragment): inverted terminal repeat of adeno-associated virus serotype 2 inverted
   5924..5993    +  CDS            lacZα (fragment): LacZα fragment of β-galactosidase; lacZ fragment
   5998..6426    +  rep_origin     f1 ori (sequence partly withheld): f1 bacteriophage origin of replication; arrow indicates direction of (+) strand synthesis
   6479..6583    +  promoter       AmpR promoter: bla
   6584..7444    +  CDS            AmpR: β-lactamase; bla; confers resistance to ampicillin, carbenicillin, and related antibiotics
>Addgene plasmid #242195 | AAV Syn-FLEX-coca-5HT3-IRES-mCherry | addgene full sequence | sequence record 487707 | Addgene NGS Result
TTGAGATCCTTTTTTTCTGCGCGTAATCTGCTGCTTGCAAACAAAAAAACCACCGCTACCAGCGGTGGTT
TGTTTGCCGGATCAAGAGCTACCAACTCTTTTTCCGAAGGTAACTGGCTTCAGCAGAGCGCAGATACCAA
ATACTGTTCTTCTAGTGTAGCCGTAGTTAGGCCACCACTTCAAGAACTCTGTAGCACCGCCTACATACCT
CGCTCTGCTAATCCTGTTACCAGTGGCTGCTGCCAGTGGCGATAAGTCGTGTCTTACCGGGTTGGACTCA
AGACGATAGTTACCGGATAAGGCGCAGCGGTCGGGCTGAACGGGGGGTTCGTGCACACAGCCCAGCTTGG
AGCGAACGACCTACACCGAACTGAGATACCTACAGCGTGAGCTATGAGAAAGCGCCACGCTTCCCGAAGG
GAGAAAGGCGGACAGGTATCCGGTAAGCGGCAGGGTCGGAACAGGAGAGCGCACGAGGGAGCTTCCAGGG
GGAAACGCCTGGTATCTTTATAGTCCTGTCGGGTTTCGCCACCTCTGACTTGAGCGTCGATTTTTGTGAT
GCTCGTCAGGGGGGCGGAGCCTATGGAAAAACGCCAGCAACGCGGCCTTTTTACGGTTCCTGGCCTTTTG
CTGGCCTTTTGCTCACATGTTCTTTCCTGCGTTATCCCCTGATTCTGTGGATAACCGTATTACCGCCTTT
GAGTGAGCTGATACCGCTCGCCGCAGCCGAACGACCGAGCGCAGCGAGTCAGTGAGCGAGGAAGCGGAAG
AGCGCCCAATACGCAAACCGCCTCTCCCCGCGCGTTGGCCGATTCATTAATGCAGCTGCGCGCTCGCTCG
CTCACTGAGGCCGCCCGGGCAAAGCCCGGGCGTCGGGCGACCTTTGGTCGCCCGGCCTCAGTGAGCGAGC
GAGCGCGCAGAGAGGGAGTGGCCAACTCCATCACTAGGGGTTCCTTGTAGTTAATGATTAACCCGCCATG
CTACTTATCTACGTAGCCATGCTCTAGGAAGATCCTTATCGATTTTACCACATTTGTAGAGGTTTTACTT
GCTTTAAAAAACCTCCCACATCTCCCCCTGAACCTGAAACATAAAATGAATGCAATTGTTGTTGTTAACT
TGTTTATTGCAGCTTATAATGGTTACAAATAAAGCAATAGCATCACAAATTTCACAAATAAAGCATTTTT
TTCACTGCATTCTAGTTGTGGTTTGTCCAAACTCATCAATGTATCTTATCATGTCTGCTCGAAGCGGCCG
GCCGCCCGGGCGACCTAGATGCATTCGACGGCCGCCCGGGTCGACGGTATCGATGCGGGGAGGCGGCCCA
AAGGGAGATCCGACTCGTCTGAGGGCGAAGGCGAAGACGCGGAAGAGGCCGCAGAGCCGGCAGCAGGCCG
CGGGAAGGAAGGTCCGCTGGATTGAGGGCCGAAGGGACGTAGCAGAAGGACGTCCCGCGCAGAATCCAGG
TGGCAACACAGGCGAGCAGCCAAGGAAAGGACGATGATTTCCCCGACAACACCACGGAATTGTCAGTGCC
CAACAGCCGAGCCCCTGTCCAGCAGCGGGCAAGGCAGGCGGCGATGAGTTCCGCCGTGGCAATAGGGAGG
GGGAAAGCGAAAGTCCCGGAAAGGAGCTGACAGGTGGTGGCAATGCCCCAACCAGTGGGGGTTGCGTCAG
CAAACACAGTGCACACCACGCCACGTTGCCTGACAACGGGCCACAACTCCTCATAAAGAGACAGCAACCA
GGATTTATACAAGGAGGAGAAAATGAAAGCCATACGGGAAGCAATAGCATGATACAAAGGCATTAAAGCA
GCGTATCCACATAGCGTAAAAGGAGCAACATAGTTAAGAATACCAGTCAATCTTTCACAAATTTTGTAAT
CCAGAGGTTGATTCTTAAGAGCTTCGAGTGGATCATCTGCAAATTCGCCCTTTTCAGTGTTTCGAACCTC
TTCGAGGGACATAACTTCGTATAATGTATGCTATACGAAGTTATGGGTCGATGGTGAGATCTGGACTAGA
GGGTCGATGGTGATGCTTGGATCAAAATAGGAAGAATCCCAATGATAACTTCGTATAAAGTATCCTATAC
GAAGTTATACTAGTCATATGGGATCCGAATTCGCTAGCGAATTCGCCACCATGCGCTGTTCTCCAGGCGG
CGTGTGGCTCGCCCTGGCTGCTTCCCTTCTGCACGTTAGCCTGCAGGGTGAGTTCCAGCGCAAACTGTAT
AAGGAGCTTGTTAAGAATTATAACCCCCTGGAGCGGCCGGTCGCAAATGATTCCCAGCCACTGACAGTGT
ACTTCAGCCTCTCCTTGCTGCAGATCATGGACGTGGATGAAAAGAACCAGGTGCTGACCACTAATATTTG
GTTGCAGATGTCCTGGACCGATCACTACTTGCAGTGGAATGTGAGCGAATACCCAGGTGTAAAGACTGTA
AGATTCCCTGACGGCCAAATCTGGAAACCAGATATCCTGCTGTACAACAGCGCAGACGAAAGGTTTGATG
CAACATTTCACACCAACGTGTTGGTCAATTCTTCAGGCCACTGCCAGTACGGACCCCCTGGAATCTTCAA
GTCCTCATGCTATATCGACGTCCGCTGGTTTCCCTTCGACGTCCAGCACTGCAAACTCAAATTCGGGAGC
TGGAGCTACGGCAAATGGAGCCTGGATCTGCAAATGCAGGAGGCTGACATCTCTGGTTACATCCCGAATG
GGGAGTGGGACCTTGTGGGAATCCCCGGTAAAAGAAGCGAGCGATTTTTTGAATGCTGCAAGGAACCCTT
CCCTGACGTAACATTCACAGTTATCATCAGAAGAAGGCCATTGTTCTACGCCGTTAGTTTGTTGCTCCCC
AGTATTTTTCTCATGGTCGTGGACATCGTGGGATTTTGTCTCCCACCTGATAGCGGGGAGAGGGTCTCCT
TTAAGATTACCTTGTTGCTCGGCTATTCTGTATTTCTGATCATCGTGTCCGATACCCTTCCTGCCACAAT
CGGCACTCCGCTGATAGGAGTGTATTTCGTCGTGTGTATGGCACTCCTGGTGATAAGTCTGGCGGAAACT
ATCTTCATTGTACGGCTGGTACATAAGCAGGACCTGCAAAGACCCGTGCCAGACTGGTTGCGACACCTTG
TGCTGGACAGAATTGCATGGATTCTGTGTCTTGGCGAGCAACCTATGGCCCACCGGCCACCTGCAACCTT
TCAAGCCAACAAGACAGACGATTGTAGTGGGTCTGATCTGTTGCCTGCTATGGGGAATCACTGCTCCCAT
GTTGGGGGACCACAAGATTTGGAAAAGACCCCACGGGGGCGGGGATCACCCCTTCCTCCTCCCCGAGAAG
CCTCTCTCGCTGTCCGGGGGCTGCTCCAGGAACTGTCAAGCATCCGACATTTTCTGGAGAAGCGGGACGA
GATGCGCGAAGTCGCTCGCGACTGGCTGCGAGTGGGCTACGTCCTTGACAGGCTGCTGTTTCGGATCTAC
TTGCTGGCGGTGCTGGCTTATTCCATTACTCTGGTGACACTCTGGTCCATATGGCACTACAGTTAGGCGG
CCGCAATTSCCSCCSYCCCCCCCCCCCSCCCCTCYCCCCCCCCCCCCCTAACGTTACTGGCCGAAGCCGC
TTGGAATAAGGCCGGTGTGCGTTTGTCTATATGTTATTTTCCACCATATTGCCGTCTTTTGGCAATGTGA
GGGCCCGGAAACCTGGCCCTGTCTTCTTGACGAGCATTCCTAGGGGTCTTTCCCCTCTCGCCAAAGGAAT
GCAAGGTCTGTTGAATGTCGTGAAGGAAGCAGTTCCTCTGGAAGCTTCTTGAAGACAAACAACGTCTGTA
GCGACCCTTTGCAGGCAGCGGAACCCCCCACCTGGCGACAGGTGCCTCTGCGGCCAAAAGCCACGTGTAT
AAGATACACCTGCAAAGGCGGCACAACCCCAGTGCCACGTTGTGAGTTGGATAGTTGTGGAAAGAGTCAA
ATGGCTCTCCTAAGCGTATTCAACAAGGGGCTGAAGGATGCCCAGAAGGTACCCCATTGTATGGGATCTG
ATCTGGGGCCTCGGTGCACATGCTTTACATGTGTTTAGTCGAGGTTAAAAAAACGTCTAGGCCCCCCGAA
CCACGGGGACGTGGTTTTCCTTTGAAAAACACGATGATAATATGGCCACAACCATGGGGGATCCGGTGAG
CAAGGGCGAGGAGGATAACATGGCCATCATCAAGGAGTTCATGCGCTTCAAGGTGCACATGGAGGGCTCC
GTGAACGGCCACGAGTTCGAGATCGAGGGCGAGGGCGAGGGCCGCCCCTACGAGGGCACCCAGACCGCCA
AGCTGAAGGTGACCAAGGGTGGCCCCCTGCCCTTCGCCTGGGACATCCTGTCCCCTCAGTTCATGTACGG
CTCCAAGGCCTACGTGAAGCACCCCGCCGACATCCCCGACTACTTGAAGCTGTCCTTCCCCGAGGGCTTC
AAGTGGGAGCGCGTGATGAACTTCGAGGACGGCGGCGTGGTGACCGTGACCCAGGACTCCTCCCTGCAGG
ACGGCGAGTTCATCTACAAGGTGAAGCTGCGCGGCACCAACTTCCCCTCCGACGGCCCCGTAATGCAGAA
GAAGACCATGGGCTGGGAGGCCTCCTCCGAGCGGATGTACCCCGAGGACGGCGCCCTGAAGGGCGAGATC
AAGCAGAGGCTGAAGCTGAAGGACGGCGGCCACTACGACGCTGAGGTCAAGACCACCTACAAGGCCAAGA
AGCCCGTGCAGCTGCCCGGCGCCTACAACGTCAACATCAAGTTGGACATCACCTCCCACAACGAGGACTA
CACCATCGTGGAACAGTACGAACGCGCCGAGGGCCGCCACTCCACCGGCGGCATGGACGAGCTGTACAAG
TAATCTAGCAAGCTTATAACTTCGTATAGCATACATTATACGAAGTTATGTGTCGATGGTGATGCTTGGC
AATTCGGGTCGATGGTGAAGCATTGGTCTTCCTATTTTGATATAACTTCGTATAGGATACTTTATACGAA
GTTATGGGGGGCGCGCCATCATCACCTGTGGAGAGAAAGGCAAAGTGGATGTCAGTAAGACCAATAGGTG
CCTATCAGAAACGCAAGAGTCTTCTCTGTCTCGACAAGCCCAGTTTCTATTGGTCTCCTTAAACCTGTCT
TGTAACCTTGATACTTACCTGATCCAACGGCTGCGACTTGGGGCAGGGGGTCCTAGGGGTGGTCTGGCCA
GGAGCCGCGGGGGCGGACTGCGCGGTGCCCAGGAGCACAGCTGCGCTCTCAGGCACGACACGACTCCTCC
GCTGCCCACCGCAGACTGAGGCAGCGCTGAGTCGCCGGCGCCGCAGCGCAGATGGTCGCGCCCGTGCCCC
CCTATCTCGCGCCTCGCGTGGTGCGGTCCGGCTGGGCCGGCGGCGGCGCGGACGCGACCAAGGTGGCCGG
GAAGGGGAGTTTGCGGGGGACCGGCGAGTGACGTCAGCGCGCCTTCAGTGCTGAGGCGGCGGTGGCGCGC
GCCGCCAGGCGGGGGCGAAGGCACTGTCCGCGGTGCTGAAGCTGGCAGTGCGCACGCGCCTCGCCGCATC
CTGTTTCCCCTCCCCCTCTCTGATAGGGGATGCGCAATTTGGGGAATGGGGGTTGGGTGCTTGTCCAGTG
GGTCGGGGTCGGTCGTCAAGCATGCTTTAAATACTGAAAAGGGCCAATTCCAGCACACTGGAGCTCGGAT
CTTCCTAGAGCATGGCTACGTAGATAAGTAGCATGGCGGGTTAATCATTAACTACAAGGAACCCCTAGTG
ATGGAGTTGGCCACTCCCTCTCTGCGCGCTCGCTCGCTCACTGAGGCCGGGCGACCAAAGGTCGCCCGAC
GCCCGGGCTTTGCCCGGGCGGCCTCAGTGAGCGAGCGAGCGCGCAGCTGGCGTAATAGCGAAGAGGCCCG
CACCGATCGCCCTTCCCAACAGTTGCGCAGCCTGAATGGCGAATGGG
[124 nt withheld, positions 5998-6121]
C
[91 nt withheld, positions 6123-6213]
A
[49 nt withheld, positions 6215-6263]
CCTTTGACGTTGGAGTCCACGTTCTTT
[37 nt withheld, positions 6291-6327]
ACCCTATCTCGGTCTATTCTTTTGATTTATAAGGGATTTTGCCGATTTCGGCCTATTGGTTAAAAAATGA
GCTGATTTAACAAAAATTTAACGCGAATTTTAACAAAATATTAACGCTTACAATTTAGGTGGCACTTTTC
GGGGAAATGTGCGCGGAACCCCTATTTGTTTATTTTTCTAAATACATTCAAATATGTATCCGCTCATGAG
ACAATAACCCTGATAAATGCTTCAATAATATTGAAAAAGGAAGAGTATGAGTATTCAACATTTCCGTGTC
GCCCTTATTCCCTTTTTTGCGGCATTTTGCCTTCCTGTTTTTGCTCACCCAGAAACGCTGGTGAAAGTAA
AAGATGCTGAAGATCAGTTGGGTGCACGAGTGGGTTACATCGAACTGGATCTCAACAGCGGTAAGATCCT
TGAGAGTTTTCGCCCCGAAGAACGTTTTCCAATGATGAGCACTTTTAAAGTTCTGCTATGTGGCGCGGTA
TTATCCCGTATTGACGCCGGGCAAGAGCAACTCGGTCGCCGCATACACTATTCTCAGAATGACTTGGTTG
AGTACTCACCAGTCACAGAAAAGCATCTTACGGATGGCATGACAGTAAGAGAATTATGCAGTGCTGCCAT
AACCATGAGTGATAACACTGCGGCCAACTTACTTCTGACAACGATCGGAGGACCGAAGGAGCTAACCGCT
TTTTTGCACAACATGGGGGATCATGTAACTCGCCTTGATCGTTGGGAACCGGAGCTGAATGAAGCCATAC
CAAACGACGAGCGTGACACCACGATGCCTGTAGCAATGGCAACAACGTTGCGCAAACTATTAACTGGCGA
ACTACTTACTCTAGCTTCCCGGCAACAATTAATAGACTGGATGGAGGCGGATAAAGTTGCAGGACCACTT
CTGCGCTCGGCCCTTCCGGCTGGCTGGTTTATTGCTGATAAATCTGGAGCCGGTGAGCGTGGGTCTCGCG
GTATCATTGCAGCACTGGGGCCAGATGGTAAGCCCTCCCGTATCGTAGTTATCTACACGACGGGGAGTCA
GGCAACTATGGATGAACGAAATAGACAGATCGCTGAGATAGGTGCCTCACTGATTAAGCATTGGTAACTG
TCAGACCAAGTTTACTCATATATACTTTAGATTGATTTAAAACTTCATTTTTAATTTAAAAGGATCTAGG
TGAAGATCCTTTTTGATAATCTCATGACCAAAATCCCTTAACGTGAGTTTTCGTTCCACTGAGCGTCAGA
CCCCGTAGAAAAGATCAAAGGATCTTC
